>Addgene plasmid #192002 | pLenti_CMVTRE3G_LYSET-Isoform2_untagged-Puro | addgene full sequence | sequence record 376135 | Addgene NGS Result
AAAAGGATCTAGGTGAAGATCCTTTTTGATAATCTCATGACCAAAATCCCTTAACGTGAGTTTTCGTTCC
ACTGAGCGTCAGACCCCGTAGAAAAGATCAAAGGATCTTCTTGAGATCCTTTTTTTCTGCGCGTAATCTG
CTGCTTGCAAACAAAAAAACCACCGCTACCAGCGGTGGTTTGTTTGCCGGATCAAGAGCTACCAACTCTT
TTTCCGAAGGTAACTGGCTTCAGCAGAGCGCAGATACCAAATACTGTTCTTCTAGTGTAGCCGTAGTTAG
GCCACCACTTCAAGAACTCTGTAGCACCGCCTACATACCTCGCTCTGCTAATCCTGTTACCAGTGGCTGC
TGCCAGTGGCGATAAGTCGTGTCTTACCGGGTTGGACTCAAGACGATAGTTACCGGATAAGGCGCAGCGG
TCGGGCTGAACGGGGGGTTCGTGCACACAGCCCAGCTTGGAGCGAACGACCTACACCGAACTGAGATACC
TACAGCGTGAGCTATGAGAAAGCGCCACGCTTCCCGAAGGGAGAAAGGCGGACAGGTATCCGGTAAGCGG
CAGGGTCGGAACAGGAGAGCGCACGAGGGAGCTTCCAGGGGGAAACGCCTGGTATCTTTATAGTCCTGTC
GGGTTTCGCCACCTCTGACTTGAGCGTCGATTTTTGTGATGCTCGTCAGGGGGGCGGAGCCTATGGAAAA
ACGCCAGCAACGCGGCCTTTTTACGGTTCCTGGCCTTTTGCTGGCCTTTTGCTCACATGTTCTTTCCTGC
GTTATCCCCTGATTCTGTGGATAACCGTATTACCGCCTTTGAGTGAGCTGATACCGCTCGCCGCAGCCGA
ACGACCGAGCGCAGCGAGTCAGTGAGCGAGGAAGCGGAAGAGCGCCCAATACGCAAACCGCCTCTCCCCG
CGCGTTGGCCGATTCATTAATGCAGCTGGCACGACAGGTTTCCCGACTGGAAAGCGGGCAGTGAGCGCAA
CGCAATTAATGTGAGTTAGCTCACTCATTAGGCACCCCAGGCTTTACACTTTATGCTTCCGGCTCGTATG
TTGTGTGGAATTGTGAGCGGATAACAATTTCACACAGGAAACAGCTATGACCATGATTACGCCAAGCGCG
CAATTAACCCTCACTAAAGGGAACAAAAGCTGGAGCTGCAAGCTTAATGTAGTCTTATGCAATACTCTTG
TAGTCTTGCAACATGGTAACGATGAGTTAGCAACATGCCTTACAAGGAGAGAAAAAGCACCGTGCATGCC
GATTGGTGGAAGTAAGGTGGTACGATCGTGCCTTATTAGGAAGGCAACAGACGGGTCTGACATGGATTGG
ACGAACCACTGAATTGCCGCATTGCAGAGATATTGTATTTAAGTGCCTAGCTCGATACATAAACGGGTCT
CTCTGGTTAGACCAGATCTGAGCCTGGGAGCTCTCTGGCTAACTAGGGAACCCACTGCTTAAGCCTCAAT
AAAGCTTGCCTTGAGTGCTTCAAGTAGTGTGTGCCCGTCTGTTGTGTGACTCTGGTAACTAGAGATCCCT
CAGACCCTTTTAGTCAGTGTGGAAAATCTCTAGCAGTGGCGCCCGAACAGGGACTTGAAAGCGAAAGGGA
AACCAGAGGAGCTCTCTCGACGCAGGACTCGGCTTGCTGAAGCGCGCACGGCAAGAGGCGAGGGGCGGCG
ACTGGTGAGTACGCCAAAAATTTTGACTAGCGGAGGCTAGAAGGAGAGAGATGGGTGCGAGAGCGTCAGT
ATTAAGCGGGGGAGAATTAGATCGCGATGGGAAAAAATTCGGTTAAGGCCAGGGGGAAAGAAAAAATATA
AATTAAAACATATAGTATGGGCAAGCAGGGAGCTAGAACGATTCGCAGTTAATCCTGGCCTGTTAGAAAC
ATCAGAAGGCTGTAGACAAATACTGGGACAGCTACAACCATCCCTTCAGACAGGATCAGAAGAACTTAGA
TCATTATATAATACAGTAGCAACCCTCTATTGTGTGCATCAAAGGATAGAGATAAAAGACACCAAGGAAG
CTTTAGACAAGATAGAGGAAGAGCAAAACAAAAGTAAGACCACCGCACAGCAAGCGGCCGCTGATCTTCA
GACCTGGAGGAGGAGATATGAGGGACAATTGGAGAAGTGAATTATATAAATATAAAGTAGTAAAAATTGA
ACCATTAGGAGTAGCACCCACCAAGGCAAAGAGAAGAGTGGTGCAGAGAGAAAAAAGAGCAGTGGGAATA
GGAGCTTTGTTCCTTGGGTTCTTGGGAGCAGCAGGAAGCACTATGGGCGCAGCGTCAATGACGCTGACGG
TACAGGCCAGACAATTATTGTCTGGTATAGTGCAGCAGCAGAACAATTTGCTGAGGGCTATTGAGGCGCA
ACAGCATCTGTTGCAACTCACAGTCTGGGGCATCAAGCAGCTCCAGGCAAGAATCCTGGCTGTGGAAAGA
TACCTAAAGGATCAACAGCTCCTGGGGATTTGGGGTTGCTCTGGAAAACTCATTTGCACCACTGCTGTGC
CTTGGAATGCTAGTTGGAGTAATAAATCTCTGGAACAGATTTGGAATCACACGACCTGGATGGAGTGGGA
CAGAGAAATTAACAATTACACAAGCTTAATACACTCCTTAATTGAAGAATCGCAAAACCAGCAAGAAAAG
AATGAACAAGAATTATTGGAATTAGATAAATGGGCAAGTTTGTGGAATTGGTTTAACATAACAAATTGGC
TGTGGTATATAAAATTATTCATAATGATAGTAGGAGGCTTGGTAGGTTTAAGAATAGTTTTTGCTGTACT
TTCTATAGTGAATAGAGTTAGGCAGGGATATTCACCATTATCGTTTCAGACCCACCTCCCAACCCCGAGG
GGACCCGACAGGCCCGAAGGAATAGAAGAAGAAGGTGGAGAGAGAGACAGAGACAGATCCATTCGATTAG
TGAACGGATCTCGACGGTATCGGTTAACTTTTAAAAGAAAAGGGGGGATTGGGGGGTACAGTGCAGGGGA
AAGAATAGTAGACATAATAGCAACAGACATACAAACTAAAGAATTACAAAAACAAATTACAAAAATTCAA
AATTTTATCGATCACGAGACTAGCCTCGAGTTGGCTTTACTCCCTATCAGTGATAGAGAACGTATGAAGA
GTTTACTCCCTATCAGTGATAGAGAACGTATGCAGACTTTACTCCCTATCAGTGATAGAGAACGTATAAG
GAGTTTACTCCCTATCAGTGATAGAGAACGTATGACCAGTTTACTCCCTATCAGTGATAGAGAACGTATC
TACAGTTTACTCCCTATCAGTGATAGAGAACGTATATCCAGTTTACTCCCTATCAGTGATAGAGAACGTA
TAAGCTTTAGGCGTGTACGGTGGGCGCCTATAAAAGCAGAGCTCGTTTAGTGAACCGTCAGATCGCCTGG
AGCAATTCCACAACACTTTTGTCTTATACCAACTTTCCGTACCACTTCCTACCCTCGTAAACCGGTTCGT
CGACTAGTCCAGTGTGGTGGAATTCTGCAGATACCATGATGAACTTCCGTCAGCGGATGGGATGGATTGG
AGTGGGATTGTATCTGTTAGCCAGTGCAGCAGCATTTTACTATGTTTTTGAAATCAGTGAGACTTACAAC
AGGCTGGCCTTGGAACACATTCAACAGCACCCTGAGGAGCCCCTTGAAGGAACCACATGGACACACTCCT
TGAAAGCTCAATTACTCTCCTTGCCTTTTTGGGTGTGGACAGTTATTTTTCTGGTACCTTACTTACAGAT
GTTTTTGTTCCTATACTCTTGTACAAGAGCTGATCCCAAAACAGTGGGCTACTGTATCATCCCTATATGC
TTGGCAGTTATTTGCAATCGCCACCAGGCATTTGTCAAGGCTTCTAATCAGATCAGCAGACTACAACTGA
TTGACACGTAAATCCAGCACAGTGGCGGCCGCTCGACAATCAACCTCTGGATTACAAAATTTGTGAAAGA
TTGACTGGTATTCTTAACTATGTTGCTCCTTTTACGCTATGTGGATACGCTGCTTTAATGCCTTTGTATC
ATGCTATTGCTTCCCGTATGGCTTTCATTTTCTCCTCCTTGTATAAATCCTGGTTGCTGTCTCTTTATGA
GGAGTTGTGGCCCGTTGTCAGGCAACGTGGCGTGGTGTGCACTGTGTTTGCTGACGCAACCCCCACTGGT
TGGGGCATTGCCACCACCTGTCAGCTCCTTTCCGGGACTTTCGCTTTCCCCCTCCCTATTGCCACGGCGG
AACTCATCGCCGCCTGCCTTGCCCGCTGCTGGACAGGGGCTCGGCTGTTGGGCACTGACAATTCCGTGGT
GTTGTCGGGGAAGCTGACGTCCTTTCCATGGCTGCTCGCCTGTGTTGCCACCTGGATTCTGCGCGGGACG
TCCTTCTGCTACGTCCCTTCGGCCCTCAATCCAGCGGACCTTCCTTCCCGCGGCCTGCTGCCGGCTCTGC
GGCCTCTTCCGCGTCTTCGCCTTCGCCCTCAGACGAGTCGGATCTCCCTTTGGGCCGCCTCCCCGCCTGG
AATTCTACCGGGTAGGGGAGGCGCTTTTCCCAAGGCAGTCTGGAGCATGCGCTTTAGCAGCCCCGCTGGG
CACTTGGCGCTACACAAGTGGCCTCTGGCCTCGCACACATTCCACATCCACCGGTAGGCGCCAACCGGCT
CCGTTCTTTGGTGGCCCCTTCGCGCCACCTTCTACTCCTCCCCTAGTCAGGAAGTTCCCCCCCGCCCCGC
AGCTCGCGTCGTGCAGGACGTGACAAATGGAAGTAGCACGTCTCACTAGTCTCGTGCAGATGGACAGCAC
CGCTGAGCAATGGAAGCGGGTAGGCCTTTGGGGCAGCGGCCAATAGCAGCTTTGCTCCTTCGCTTTCTGG
GCTCAGAGGCTGGGAAGGGGTGGGTCCGGGGGCGGGCTCAGGGGCGGGCTCAGGGGCGGGGCGGGCGCCC
GAAGGTCCTCCGGAGGCCCGGCATTCTGCACGCTTCAAAAGCGCACGTCTGCCGCGCTGTTCTCCTCTTC
CTCATCTCCGGGCCTTTCGACCTGCAGCCCAAGCTTACCATGACCGAGTACAAGCCCACGGTGCGCCTCG
CCACCCGCGACGACGTCCCCAGGGCCGTACGCACCCTCGCCGCCGCGTTCGCCGACTACCCCGCCACGCG
CCACACCGTCGATCCGGACCGCCACATCGAGCGGGTCACCGAGCTGCAAGAACTCTTCCTCACGCGCGTC
GGGCTCGACATCGGCAAGGTGTGGGTCGCGGACGACGGCGCCGCGGTGGCGGTCTGGACCACGCCGGAGA
GCGTCGAAGCGGGGGCGGTGTTCGCCGAGATCGGCCCGCGCATGGCCGAGTTGAGCGGTTCCCGGCTGGC
CGCGCAGCAACAGATGGAAGGCCTCCTGGCGCCGCACCGGCCCAAGGAGCCCGCGTGGTTCCTGGCCACC
GTCGGCGTCTCGCCCGACCACCAGGGCAAGGGTCTGGGCAGCGCCGTCGTGCTCCCCGGAGTGGAGGCGG
CCGAGCGCGCCGGGGTGCCCGCCTTCCTGGAGACCTCCGCGCCCCGCAACCTCCCCTTCTACGAGCGGCT
CGGCTTCACCGTCACCGCCGACGTCGAGGTGCCCGAAGGACCGCGCACCTGGTGCATGACCCGCAAGCCC
GGTGCCTGACGCCCGCCCCACGACCCGCAGCGCCCGACCGAAAGGAGCGCACGACCCCATGCATCTCGAG
GGCCCGGTACCTTTAAGACCAATGACTTACAAGGCAGCTGTAGATCTTAGCCACTTTTTAAAAGAAAAGG
GGGGACTGGAAGGGCTAGCTCACTCCCAACGAAGACAAGATCTGCTTTTTGCTTGTACTGGGTCTCTCTG
GTTAGACCAGATCTGAGCCTGGGAGCTCTCTGGCTAACTAGGGAACCCACTGCTTAAGCCTCAATAAAGC
TTGCCTTGAGTGCTTCAAGTAGTGTGTGCCCGTCTGTTGTGTGACTCTGGTAACTAGAGATCCCTCAGAC
CCTTTTAGTCAGTGTGGAAAATCTCTAGCAGTAGTAGTTCATGTCATCTTATTATTCAGTATTTATAACT
TGCAAAGAAATGAATATCAGAGAGTGAGAGGAACTTGTTTATTGCAGCTTATAATGGTTACAAATAAAGC
AATAGCATCACAAATTTCACAAATAAAGCATTTTTTTCACTGCATTCTAGTTGTGGTTTGTCCAAACTCA
TCAATGTATCTTATCATGTCTGGCTCTAGCTATCCCGCCCCTAACTCCGCCCATCCCGCCCCTAACTCCG
CCCAGTTCCGCCCATTCTCCGCCCCATGGCTGACTAATTTTTTTTATTTATGCAGAGGCCGAGGCCGCCT
CGGCCTCTGAGCTATTCCAGAAGTAGTGAGGAGGCTTTTTTGGAGGCCTAGGGACGTACCCAATTCGCCC
TATAGTGAGTCGTATTACGCGCGCTCACTGGCCGTCGTTTTACAACGTCGTGACTGGGAAAACCCTGGCG
TTACCCAACTTAATCGCCTTGCAGCACATCCCCCTTTCGCCAGCTGGCGTAATAGCGAAGAGGCCCGCAC
CGATCGCCCTTCCCAACAGTTGCGCAGCCTGAATGGCGAATGGG
[124 nt withheld, positions 6625-6748]
C
[91 nt withheld, positions 6750-6840]
A
[49 nt withheld, positions 6842-6890]
CCTTTGACGTTGGAGTCCACGTTCTTT
[37 nt withheld, positions 6918-6954]
ACCCTATCTCGGTCTATTCTTTTGATTTATAAGGGATTTTGCCGATTTCGGCCTATTGGTTAAAAAATGA
GCTGATTTAACAAAAATTTAACGCGAATTTTAACAAAATATTAACGCTTACAATTTAGGTGGCACTTTTC
GGGGAAATGTGCGCGGAACCCCTATTTGTTTATTTTTCTAAATACATTCAAATATGTATCCGCTCATGAG
ACAATAACCCTGATAAATGCTTCAATAATATTGAAAAAGGAAGAGTATGAGTATTCAACATTTCCGTGTC
GCCCTTATTCCCTTTTTTGCGGCATTTTGCCTTCCTGTTTTTGCTCACCCAGAAACGCTGGTGAAAGTAA
AAGATGCTGAAGATCAGTTGGGTGCACGAGTGGGTTACATCGAACTGGATCTCAACAGCGGTAAGATCCT
TGAGAGTTTTCGCCCCGAAGAACGTTTTCCAATGATGAGCACTTTTAAAGTTCTGCTATGTGGCGCGGTA
TTATCCCGTATTGACGCCGGGCAAGAGCAACTCGGTCGCCGCATACACTATTCTCAGAATGACTTGGTTG
AGTACTCACCAGTCACAGAAAAGCATCTTACGGATGGCATGACAGTAAGAGAATTATGCAGTGCTGCCAT
AACCATGAGTGATAACACTGCGGCCAACTTACTTCTGACAACGATCGGAGGACCGAAGGAGCTAACCGCT
TTTTTGCACAACATGGGGGATCATGTAACTCGCCTTGATCGTTGGGAACCGGAGCTGAATGAAGCCATAC
CAAACGACGAGCGTGACACCACGATGCCTGTAGCAATGGCAACAACGTTGCGCAAACTATTAACTGGCGA
ACTACTTACTCTAGCTTCCCGGCAACAATTAATAGACTGGATGGAGGCGGATAAAGTTGCAGGACCACTT
CTGCGCTCGGCCCTTCCGGCTGGCTGGTTTATTGCTGATAAATCTGGAGCCGGTGAGCGTGGGTCTCGCG
GTATCATTGCAGCACTGGGGCCAGATGGTAAGCCCTCCCGTATCGTAGTTATCTACACGACGGGGAGTCA
GGCAACTATGGATGAACGAAATAGACAGATCGCTGAGATAGGTGCCTCACTGATTAAGCATTGGTAACTG
TCAGACCAAGTTTACTCATATATACTTTAGATTGATTTAAAACTTCATTTTTAATTT
Features (pLannotate 1.2.2; 27 found; start..end, strand, type, name):
    111..699     +  rep_origin     ori: high-copy-number ColE1/pMB1/pBR322/pUC origin of replication
    882..974     +  CDS            lacI (fragment): lac repressor; lacI; The lac repressor binds to the lac operator to inhibit transcription in E. coli. This inhibition can be relieved by adding lactose or isopropyl-β-D-thiogalactopyranoside (IPTG).
    987..1008    +  protein_bind   CAP binding site: CAP binding activates transcription in the presence of cAMP. E. coli catabolite activator protein
   1023..1053    +  promoter       lac promoter: promoter for the E. coli lac operon
   1061..1077    +  protein_bind   lac operator: The lac repressor binds to the lac operator to inhibit transcription in E. coli. This inhibition can be relieved by adding lactose or isopropyl-β-D-thiogalactopyranoside (IPTG). lac repressor encoded by lacI
   1122..1140    +  promoter       T3 promoter: promoter for bacteriophage T3 RNA polymerase
   1168..1394    +  promoter       RSV promoter: Rous sarcoma virus enhancer/promoter
   1395..1575    +  LTR            5' LTR (truncated): truncated 5' long terminal repeat (LTR) from HIV-1
   1622..1747    +  misc_feature   HIV-1 Ψ: packaging signal of human immunodeficiency virus type 1
   1731..2094    +  CDS            HIV-1 gag (fragment): gag protein from human immunodeficiency virus 1; gag
   2240..2473    +  misc_feature   RRE: The Rev response element (RRE) of HIV-1 allows for Rev-dependent mRNA export from the nucleus to the cytoplasm.
   2850..2950    +  CDS            Rev (fragment): human immunodeficiency virus 1 (HIV-1) Rev protein; rev; enhances nuclear export of unspliced and incompletely spliced viral mRNAs
   2969..3086    +  misc_feature   cPPT/CTS: central polypurine tract and central termination sequence of HIV-1
   3116..3491    +  promoter       TRE3G promoter: 3rd-generation Tet-responsive promoter that can be activated by binding of Tet-On® 3G
   3536..3928    +  CDS            TMEM251: TM251_CHICK - Experimental evidence at transcript level: Swiss-Prot protein existence level 2. From Gallus gallus (Chicken).
   3958..4546    +  misc_feature   WPRE: woodchuck hepatitis virus posttranscriptional regulatory element
   4560..5059    +  promoter       PGK promoter: mouse phosphoglycerate kinase 1 promoter
   5080..5679    +  CDS            PuroR: puromycin N-acetyltransferase; pac from Streptomyces alboniger; confers resistance to puromycin
   5747..5884    +  CDS            nef (fragment): NEF_HV1LA - Experimental evidence at protein level: Swiss-Prot protein existence level 1. Extracellular Nef protein targets CD4(+) T-lymphocytes for apoptosis by interacting with CXCR4 surface receptors. From Human immunodeficiency virus type 1 group M subtype B (isolate Lai) (HIV-1).
   5870..6050    +  LTR            5' LTR (truncated): truncated 5' long terminal repeat (LTR) from HIV-1
   6122..6243    +  polyA_signal   SV40 poly(A) signal: SV40 polyadenylation signal
   6283..6418    +  rep_origin     SV40 ori: SV40 origin of replication
   6439..6457    -  promoter       T7 promoter: promoter for bacteriophage T7 RNA polymerase
   6465..6620    +  CDS            lacZα (fragment): LacZα fragment of β-galactosidase; lacZ fragment
   6625..7053    +  rep_origin     f1 ori (sequence partly withheld): f1 bacteriophage origin of replication; arrow indicates direction of (+) strand synthesis
   7106..7210    +  promoter       AmpR promoter: bla
   7211..8071    +  CDS            AmpR: β-lactamase; bla; confers resistance to ampicillin, carbenicillin, and related antibiotics
