[The description below was written by a language model from this plasmid's Addgene catalogue record and pLannotate feature annotations shown in this document.]
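Description:
pLenti_CMVTRE3G_LYSET-Isoform2_untagged-Puro is an 8.1 kb HIV-1-based lentiviral transfer vector for mammalian expression, built by Gibson cloning on the pLenti CMVTRE3G Puro DEST backbone. It is used to make stable cell lines expressing isoform 2 of human LYSET (also known as TMEM251). In bacteria it is maintained through a high-copy ColE1/pUC origin and an ampicillin resistance gene. An f1 origin and remnants of a lac/lacZα cloning region, flanked by T3 and T7 promoters, are also present in the backbone.

The viral portion begins with an RSV promoter fused to a truncated 5' LTR, an arrangement that makes genomic RNA production in packaging cells independent of Tat. This is followed by the Ψ packaging signal with a gag fragment, the RRE for Rev-dependent nuclear export, and the cPPT/CTS, which aids nuclear import of the reverse-transcribed genome. A second truncated LTR closes the genome, followed by an SV40 polyadenylation signal and SV40 origin.

Between these elements, the TRE3G tetracycline-responsive promoter drives the untagged LYSET open reading frame, with a WPRE downstream to enhance transcript stability and expression. The automated annotation matched this coding sequence to the chicken TMEM251 orthologue, whereas the catalogue lists the insert as human. Induction from TRE3G requires a Tet-On 3G transactivator, which this plasmid does not encode and which must be supplied separately. A mouse PGK promoter independently expresses puromycin N-acetyltransferase, allowing selection of transduced cells. The vector suits inducible expression or complementation studies of LYSET, a gene the associated publication links to lysosomal enzyme transport and viral infection.
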