Addgene plasmid #192002: pLenti_CMVTRE3G_LYSET-Isoform2_untagged-Puro
Purpose: Lentiviral vector to generate LYSET(TMEM251)-isoform2 stable expressing cell line under CMVTRE3G promoter
Depositing lab: Jan Carette. Depositing organization: Stanford University. Publication: The human disease gene LYSET is essential for lysosomal enzyme transport and viral infection. Richards CM, Jabs S, Qiao W, Varanese LD, Schweizer M, Mosen PR, Riley NM, Klussendorf M, Zengel JR, Flynn RA, Rustagi A, Widen JC, Peters CE, Ooi YS, Xie X, Shi PY, Bartenschlager R, Puschnik AS, Bogyo M, Bertozzi CR, Blish CA, Winter D, Nagamine CM, Braulke T, Carette JE. Science. 2022 Sep 8:eabn5648. doi: 10.1126/science.abn5648. PubMed 36074821.
Backbone
  Vector backbone: pLenti CMVTRE3G Puro DEST (w811-1)
  Backbone manufacturer: addgene #27565
  Vector type: Mammalian Expression, Lentiviral
  Selectable markers: Puromycin
Growth in bacteria
  Bacterial resistance: Ampicillin, 100 μg/mL
  Growth temperature: 30°C
  Growth strain: NEB Stable
  Copy number: Unknown
Gene/Insert
  Gene/Insert name: LYSET-Isoform2
  Species: H. sapiens (human)
  Entrez Gene: LYSET (a.k.a. C14orf109, DMAN, GCAF, TMEM251)
  Promoter: CMVTRE3G
  Cloning method: Gibson Cloning
  Sequencing primers: 5′ GAACCGTCAGATCGCCTGG; 3′ CATTAAAGCAGCGTATCCACATAGC
Terms and licenses: Academic/Nonprofit Terms; Industry Terms: Not Available to Industry
How to cite: pLenti_CMVTRE3G_LYSET-Isoform2_untagged-Puro was a gift from Jan Carette (Addgene plasmid # 192002 ; http://n2t.net/addgene:192002 ; RRID:Addgene_192002)
